Addgene plasmid #46665: pcDNA3.2 mir-1-1 reporter dme-mir-34
Depositing lab: David Bartel. Depositing organization: Whitehead Institute for Biomedical Research. Publication: Beyond Secondary Structure: Primary-Sequence Determinants License Pri-miRNA Hairpins for Processing. Auyeung VC, Ulitsky I, McGeary SE, Bartel DP. Cell. 2013 Feb 14;152(4):844-58. doi: 10.1016/j.cell.2013.01.031. PubMed 23415231.
Backbone
  Vector backbone: pcDNA3.2 V5-DEST mir-1-1 reporter
  Backbone manufacturer: Bartel lab (Addgene plasmid# 46646)
  Backbone size w/o insert (bp): 8038
  Vector type: Mammalian Expression, RNAi
  Selectable markers: Neomycin (select with G418)
Growth in bacteria
  Bacterial resistance: Ampicillin, 100 μg/mL
  Growth temperature: 37°C
  Growth strain: DH5alpha
  Copy number: High Copy
Gene/Insert
  Gene/Insert name: dme-mir-34 (alt name: mir-34 pri-mRNA)
  Species: D. melanogaster (fly)
  Promoter: CMV
  Tag / fusion protein: hsa-mir-1-1 (C terminal on insert); V5 (C terminal on backbone)
  Cloning method: Gateway Cloning
  Sequencing primers: 5′ CMV-F; 3′ TK-pA-R
Terms and licenses: Academic/Nonprofit Terms; Industry Terms: Not Available to Industry
How to cite: pcDNA3.2 mir-1-1 reporter dme-mir-34 was a gift from David Bartel (Addgene plasmid # 46665 ; http://n2t.net/addgene:46665 ; RRID:Addgene_46665)
