[The description below was written by a language model from this plasmid's Addgene catalogue record and pLannotate feature annotations shown in this document.]
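Description:
pcDNA3.2 mir-1-1 reporter dme-mir-34 is a mammalian expression plasmid built to test how well a primary microRNA hairpin is processed in cultured cells. It derives from a Gateway destination version of pcDNA3.2/V5-DEST that carries a human mir-1-1 hairpin downstream of the recombination cassette. It is propagated in E. coli through a high-copy ColE1/pUC-type origin with ampicillin resistance (bla under its own promoter), and it also carries an f1 origin. For selection in mammalian cells, an SV40 early promoter drives a neomycin phosphotransferase gene followed by an SV40 polyadenylation signal, conferring G418 resistance.

The payload is a single transcription unit driven by the CMV immediate-early enhancer and promoter, with a T7 promoter just downstream. Between the attB1 and attB2 sites left by Gateway recombination lies the Drosophila melanogaster mir-34 pri-miRNA fragment. The automated annotation labels this hairpin as mir-449, probably reflecting similarity between the mir-34 and mir-449 families rather than a different insert. Immediately after attB2 sits the mir-1 precursor, followed by the backbone's V5 sequence (not relevant here, since the transcript is non-coding) and the HSV TK polyadenylation signal. Because both hairpins are transcribed on the same RNA, the co-expressed human mir-1-1 can plausibly serve as an internal reference against which processing of the fly hairpin is compared, which fits the associated study of the primary-sequence features that license pri-miRNA hairpins for processing. The annotated sequence is about 6.2 kb, shorter than the listed 8,038 bp backbone, as expected when the Gateway cassette is replaced by a small insert. The short HIV-1 LTR, bGH poly(A), ble and lacI fragment hits look like incidental annotation matches rather than functional elements.
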