Features (pLannotate 1.2.2; 24 found; start..end, strand, type, name):
     36..80      -  misc_feature   bom (fragment): basis of mobility region from pBR322
    235..614     +  enhancer       CMV enhancer: human cytomegalovirus immediate early enhancer
    615..818     +  promoter       CMV promoter: human cytomegalovirus (CMV) immediate early promoter
    814..847     +  LTR            5' LTR (truncated) (fragment): truncated 5' long terminal repeat (LTR) from HIV-1
    863..881     +  promoter       T7 promoter: promoter for bacteriophage T7 RNA polymerase
    911..935     +  protein_bind   attB1: mutant version of attB; recombination site for the Gateway® BP reaction BP Clonase™
   1087..1189    +  ncRNA          mir-449: Accession: RF00711 - microRNA mir-449
   1337..1361    -  protein_bind   attB2: mutant version of attB; recombination site for the Gateway® BP reaction BP Clonase™
   1439..1515    +  ncRNA          mir-1: Accession: RF00103 - mir-1 microRNA precursor family
   1714..1755    +  CDS            V5 tag: epitope tag from simian virus 5
   1839..1887    +  polyA_signal   HSV TK poly(A) signal: herpes simplex virus thymidine kinase polyadenylation signal (Cole and Stacy, 1985)
   1978..1994    -  polyA_signal   bGH poly(A) signal (fragment): bovine growth hormone polyadenylation signal
   2089..2517    +  rep_origin     f1 ori (sequence partly withheld): f1 bacteriophage origin of replication; arrow indicates direction of (+) strand synthesis
   2531..2860    +  promoter       SV40 promoter: SV40 enhancer and early promoter
   2927..3718    +  CDS            neo: KKA2_KLEPN - Also known as kan, nptII. Experimental evidence at protein level: Swiss-Prot protein existence level 1. Resistance to kanamycin, neomycin, paromomycin, ribostamycin, butirosin and gentamicin B. From Klebsiella pneumoniae.
   3744..3902    +  CDS            ble (fragment): BLE_KLEPN - Experimental evidence at protein level: Swiss-Prot protein existence level 1. Binding protein with a strong affinity to the bleomycin family of antibiotics. Binds to CL990; an antimitotic-antibiotic compound. From Klebsiella pneumoniae.
   3897..4018    +  polyA_signal   SV40 poly(A) signal: SV40 polyadenylation signal
   4091..4107    -  protein_bind   lac operator: The lac repressor binds to the lac operator to inhibit transcription in E. coli. This inhibition can be relieved by adding lactose or isopropyl-β-D-thiogalactopyranoside (IPTG). lac repressor encoded by lacI
   4115..4145    -  promoter       lac promoter: promoter for the E. coli lac operon
   4160..4181    -  protein_bind   CAP binding site: CAP binding activates transcription in the presence of cAMP. E. coli catabolite activator protein
   4194..4286    -  CDS            lacI (fragment): lac repressor; lacI; The lac repressor binds to the lac operator to inhibit transcription in E. coli. This inhibition can be relieved by adding lactose or isopropyl-β-D-thiogalactopyranoside (IPTG).
   4469..5057    -  rep_origin     ori: high-copy-number ColE1/pMB1/pBR322/pUC origin of replication
   5228..6088    -  CDS            AmpR: β-lactamase; bla; confers resistance to ampicillin, carbenicillin, and related antibiotics
   6089..6193    -  promoter       AmpR promoter: bla
>Addgene plasmid #46665 | pcDNA3.2 mir-1-1 reporter dme-mir-34 | analyzer sequence | sequence record 66029
GACGGATCGGGAGATCTCCCGATCCCCTATGGTCGACTCTCAGTACAATCTGCTCTGATGCCGCATAGTT
AAGCCAGTATCTGCTCCCTGCTTGTGTGTTGGAGGTCGCTGAGTAGTGCGCGAGCAAAATTTAAGCTACA
ACAAGGCAAGGCTTGACCGACAATTGCATGAAGAATCTGCTTAGGGTTAGGCGTTTTGCGCTGCTTCGCG
ATGTACGGGCCAGATATACGCGTTGACATTGATTATTGACTAGTTATTAATAGTAATCAATTACGGGGTC
ATTAGTTCATAGCCCATATATGGAGTTCCGCGTTACATAACTTACGGTAAATGGCCCGCCTGGCTGACCG
CCCAACGACCCCCGCCCATTGACGTCAATAATGACGTATGTTCCCATAGTAACGCCAATAGGGACTTTCC
ATTGACGTCAATGGGTGGACTATTTACGGTAAACTGCCCACTTGGCAGTACATCAAGTGTATCATATGCC
AAGTACGCCCCCTATTGACGTCAATGACGGTAAATGGCCCGCCTGGCATTATGCCCAGTACATGACCTTA
TGGGACTTTCCTACTTGGCAGTACATCTACGTATTAGTCATCGCTATTACCATGGTGATGCGGTTTTGGC
AGTACATCAATGGGCGTGGATAGCGGTTTGACTCACGGGGATTTCCAAGTCTCCACCCCATTGACGTCAA
TGGGAGTTTGTTTTGGCACCAAAATCAACGGGACTTTCCAAAATGTCGTAACAACTCCGCCCCATTGACG
CAAATGGGCGGTAGGCGTGTACGGTGGGAGGTCTATATAAGCAGAGCTCTCTGGCTAACTAGAGAACCCA
CTGCTTACTGGCTTATCGAAATTAATACGACTCACTATAGGGAGACCCAAGCTGGCTAGTTAAGCTATCA
ACAAGTTTGTACAAAAAAGCAGGCTAACTGAAGTTGGTCGCAAAACATCCGCAAGATGGTGAAGCTAAAG
CGAATTTGGCTTCTGCACAAGATATTCAAAAGTAACCGTTACACACGACTATTCTCAATCAAGGAGAATT
AACCAAATTAGTGAATTAATCCAAACAAGTATTCTTAATTGGCTATGCGCTTTGGCAGTGTGGTTAGCTG
GTTGTGTAGCCAATTATTGCCGTTGACAATTCACAGCCACTATCTTCACTGCCGCCGCGACAAGCTAAAG
CAACTTATAAAGGACATGGCGGAGGAACTGGCTCATAATCACATCGGATTGTCTGGAATCTCGTCTAGCA
CTAGGAAAGATTTTAGAAAATGTAGGACCTGTATCAGATGGTTATGGCAGTAGTTATCATATCTATAATC
TATTAAACCCAGCTTTCTTGTACAAAGTGGTTGATCTAGAGGGCCCGCAGTGGGGTCAGCTTCTACCGGG
GCGGCGTCCCGGGGTCTTGGAACTGCATGCAGACTGCCTGCTTGGGAAACATACTTCTTTATATGCCCAT
ATGGACCTGCTAAGCTATGGAATGTAAAGAAGTATGTATCTCAGGCCGGGACCTCTCTCGCCGCACTGAG
GGGCACTCCACACCACGGGGGCCGCCGCGGCCGACAGCCAGCCAGGCGGCTGTGGTGGGGGTGAGGCTGG
GGCGGCAGGCTGCCTGGGCGTTGGTGGACGGTCGTGTCCCCGCCAGCATTGTTCTGTCACTTTGCCTGTG
TCAGCAGGTGGAAGTGCTCACCAGACATTCGAAGGTAAGCCTATCCCTAACCCTCTCCTCGGTCTCGATT
CTACGCGTACCGGTTAGTAATGAGTTTAAACGGGGGAGGCTAACTGAAACACGGAAGGAGACAATACCGG
AAGGAACCCGCGCTATGACGGCAATAAAAAGACAGAATAAAACGCACGGGTGTTGGGTCGTTTGTTCATA
AACGCGGGGTTCGGTCCCAGGGCTGGCACTCTGTCGATACCCCACCGAGACCCCATTGGGGCCAATACGC
CCGCGTTTCTTCCTTTTCCCCACCCCACCCCCCAAGTTCGGGTGAAGGCCCAGGGCTCGCAGCCAACGTC
GGGGCGGCAGGCCCTGCCATAGCAGATCTGCGCAGCTGGGGCTCTAGGGGGTATCCCC
[124 nt withheld, positions 2089-2212]
C
[32 nt withheld, positions 2214-2245]
CA
[57 nt withheld, positions 2248-2304]
A
[49 nt withheld, positions 2306-2354]
CCTTTGACGTTGGAGTCCACGTTCTTT
[37 nt withheld, positions 2382-2418]
ACCCTATCTCGGTCTATTCTTTTGATTTATAAGGGATTTTGGGGATTTCGGCCTATTGGTTAAAAAATGA
GCTGATTTAACAAAAATTTAACGCGAATTAATTCTGTGGAATGTGTGTCAGTTAGGGTGTGGAAAGTCCC
CAGGCTCCCCAGCAGGCAGAAGTATGCAAAGCATGCATCTCAATTAGTCAGCAACCAGGTGTGGAAAGTC
CCCAGGCTCCCCAGCAGGCAGAAGTATGCAAAGCATGCATCTCAATTAGTCAGCAACCATAGTCCCGCCC
CTAACTCCGCCCATCCCGCCCCTAACTCCGCCCAGTTCCGCCCATTCTCCGCCCCATGGCTGACTAATTT
TTTTTATTTATGCAGAGGCCGAGGCCGCCTCTGCCTCTGAGCTATTCCAGAAGTAGTGAGGAGGCTTTTT
TGGAGGCCTAGGCTTTTGCAAAAAGCTCCCGGGAGCTTGTATATCCATTTTCGGATCTGATCAAGAGACA
GGATGAGGATCGTTTCGCATGATTGAACAAGATGGATTGCACGCAGGTTCTCCGGCCGCTTGGGTGGAGA
GGCTATTCGGCTATGACTGGGCACAACAGACAATCGGCTGCTCTGATGCCGCCGTGTTCCGGCTGTCAGC
GCAGGGGCGCCCGGTTCTTTTTGTCAAGACCGACCTGTCCGGTGCCCTGAATGAACTGCAGGACGAGGCA
GCGCGGCTATCGTGGCTGGCCACGACGGGCGTTCCTTGCGCAGCTGTGCTCGACGTTGTCACTGAAGCGG
GAAGGGACTGGCTGCTATTGGGCGAAGTGCCGGGGCAGGATCTCCTGTCATCTCACCTTGCTCCTGCCGA
GAAAGTATCCATCATGGCTGATGCAATGCGGCGGCTGCATACGCTTGATCCGGCTACCTGCCCATTCGAC
CACCAAGCGAAACATCGCATCGAGCGAGCACGTACTCGGATGGAAGCCGGTCTTGTCGATCAGGATGATC
TGGACGAAGAGCATCAGGGGCTCGCGCCAGCCGAACTGTTCGCCAGGCTCAAGGCGCGCATGCCCGACGG
CGAGGATCTCGTCGTGACCCATGGCGATGCCTGCTTGCCGAATATCATGGTGGAAAATGGCCGCTTTTCT
GGATTCATCGACTGTGGCCGGCTGGGTGTGGCGGACCGCTATCAGGACATAGCGTTGGCTACCCGTGATA
TTGCTGAAGAGCTTGGCGGCGAATGGGCTGACCGCTTCCTCGTGCTTTACGGTATCGCCGCTCCCGATTC
GCAGCGCATCGCCTTCTATCGCCTTCTTGACGAGTTCTTCTGAGCGGGACTCTGGGGTTCGCGAAATGAC
CGACCAAGCGACGCCCAACCTGCCATCACGAGATTTCGATTCCACCGCCGCCTTCTATGAAAGGTTGGGC
TTCGGAATCGTTTTCCGGGACGCCGGCTGGATGATCCTCCAGCGCGGGGATCTCATGCTGGAGTTCTTCG
CCCACCCCAACTTGTTTATTGCAGCTTATAATGGTTACAAATAAAGCAATAGCATCACAAATTTCACAAA
TAAAGCATTTTTTTCACTGCATTCTAGTTGTGGTTTGTCCAAACTCATCAATGTATCTTATCATGTCTGT
ATACCGTCGACCTCTAGCTAGAGCTTGGCGTAATCATGGTCATAGCTGTTTCCTGTGTGAAATTGTTATC
CGCTCACAATTCCACACAACATACGAGCCGGAAGCATAAAGTGTAAAGCCTGGGGTGCCTAATGAGTGAG
CTAACTCACATTAATTGCGTTGCGCTCACTGCCCGCTTTCCAGTCGGGAAACCTGTCGTGCCAGCTGCAT
TAATGAATCGGCCAACGCGCGGGGAGAGGCGGTTTGCGTATTGGGCGCTCTTCCGCTTCCTCGCTCACTG
ACTCGCTGCGCTCGGTCGTTCGGCTGCGGCGAGCGGTATCAGCTCACTCAAAGGCGGTAATACGGTTATC
CACAGAATCAGGGGATAACGCAGGAAAGAACATGTGAGCAAAAGGCCAGCAAAAGGCCAGGAACCGTAAA
AAGGCCGCGTTGCTGGCGTTTTTCCATAGGCTCCGCCCCCCTGACGAGCATCACAAAAATCGACGCTCAA
GTCAGAGGTGGCGAAACCCGACAGGACTATAAAGATACCAGGCGTTTCCCCCTGGAAGCTCCCTCGTGCG
CTCTCCTGTTCCGACCCTGCCGCTTACCGGATACCTGTCCGCCTTTCTCCCTTCGGGAAGCGTGGCGCTT
TCTCAATGCTCACGCTGTAGGTATCTCAGTTCGGTGTAGGTCGTTCGCTCCAAGCTGGGCTGTGTGCACG
AACCCCCCGTTCAGCCCGACCGCTGCGCCTTATCCGGTAACTATCGTCTTGAGTCCAACCCGGTAAGACA
CGACTTATCGCCACTGGCAGCAGCCACTGGTAACAGGATTAGCAGAGCGAGGTATGTAGGCGGTGCTACA
GAGTTCTTGAAGTGGTGGCCTAACTACGGCTACACTAGAAGGACAGTATTTGGTATCTGCGCTCTGCTGA
AGCCAGTTACCTTCGGAAAAAGAGTTGGTAGCTCTTGATCCGGCAAACAAACCACCGCTGGTAGCGGTGG
TTTTTTTGTTTGCAAGCAGCAGATTACGCGCAGAAAAAAAGGATCTCAAGAAGATCCTTTGATCTTTTCT
ACGGGGTCTGACGCTCAGTGGAACGAAAACTCACGTTAAGGGATTTTGGTCATGAGATTATCAAAAAGGA
TCTTCACCTAGATCCTTTTAAATTAAAAATGAAGTTTTAAATCAATCTAAAGTATATATGAGTAAACTTG
GTCTGACAGTTACCAATGCTTAATCAGTGAGGCACCTATCTCAGCGATCTGTCTATTTCGTTCATCCATA
GTTGCCTGACTCCCCGTCGTGTAGATAACTACGATACGGGAGGGCTTACCATCTGGCCCCAGTGCTGCAA
TGATACCGCGAGACCCACGCTCACCGGCTCCAGATTTATCAGCAATAAACCAGCCAGCCGGAAGGGCCGA
GCGCAGAAGTGGTCCTGCAACTTTATCCGCCTCCATCCAGTCTATTAATTGTTGCCGGGAAGCTAGAGTA
AGTAGTTCGCCAGTTAATAGTTTGCGCAACGTTGTTGCCATTGCTACAGGCATCGTGGTGTCACGCTCGT
CGTTTGGTATGGCTTCATTCAGCTCCGGTTCCCAACGATCAAGGCGAGTTACATGATCCCCCATGTTGTG
CAAAAAAGCGGTTAGCTCCTTCGGTCCTCCGATCGTTGTCAGAAGTAAGTTGGCCGCAGTGTTATCACTC
ATGGTTATGGCAGCACTGCATAATTCTCTTACTGTCATGCCATCCGTAAGATGCTTTTCTGTGACTGGTG
AGTACTCAACCAAGTCATTCTGAGAATAGTGTATGCGGCGACCGAGTTGCTCTTGCCCGGCGTCAATACG
GGATAATACCGCGCCACATAGCAGAACTTTAAAAGTGCTCATCATTGGAAAACGTTCTTCGGGGCGAAAA
CTCTCAAGGATCTTACCGCTGTTGAGATCCAGTTCGATGTAACCCACTCGTGCACCCAACTGATCTTCAG
CATCTTTTACTTTCACCAGCGTTTCTGGGTGAGCAAAAACAGGAAGGCAAAATGCCGCAAAAAAGGGAAT
AAGGGCGACACGGAAATGTTGAATACTCATACTCTTCCTTTTTCAATATTATTGAAGCATTTATCAGGGT
TATTGTCTCATGAGCGGATACATATTTGAATGTATTTAGAAAAATAAACAAATAGGGGTTCCGCGCACAT
TTCCCCGAAAAGTGCCACCTGACGTC
