>Addgene plasmid #46665 | pcDNA3.2 mir-1-1 reporter dme-mir-34 | addgene partial sequence | sequence record 67901 | CMV-F 5'-CGCAAATGGGCGGTAGGCGTG-3'
ACTAGAGAACCCACTGCTTACTGGCTTATCGAAATTAATACGACTCACTATAGGGAGACCCAAGCTGGCT
AGTTAAGCTATCAACAAGTTTGTACAAAAAAGCAGGCTAACTGAAGTTGGTCGCAAAACATCCGCAAGAT
GGTGAAGCTAAAGCGAATTTGGCTTCTGCACAAGATATTCAAAAGTAACCGTTACACACGACTATTCTCA
ATCAAGGAGAATTAACCAAATTAGTGAATTAATCCAAACAAGTATTCTTAATTGGCTATGCGCTTTGGCA
GTGTGGTTAGCTGGTTGTGTAGCCAATTATTGCCGTTGACAATTCACAGCCACTATCTTCACTGCCGCCG
CGACAAGCTAAAGCAACTTATAAAGGACATGGCGGAGGAACTGGCTCATAATCACATCGGATTGTCTGGA
ATCTCGTCTAGCACTAGGAAAGATTTTAGAAAATGTAGGACCTGTATCAGATGGTTATGGCAGTAGTTAT
CATATCTATAATCTATTAAACCCAGCTTTCTTGTACAAAGTGGTTGATCTAGAGGGCCCGCAGTGGGGTC
AGCTTCTACCGGGGCGGCGTCCCGGGGTCTTGGAACTGCATGCAGACTGCCTGCTTGGGAAACATACTTC
TTTATATGCCCATATGGACCTGCTAAGCTATGGAATGTAAAGAAGTATGTATCTCAGGCCGGGACCTCTC
TCGCCGCACTGAGGGGCACTCCACACCACGGGGGCCGCCGCGGCCGACAGCC
